Addgene plasmid #85186: pFLAG-CMV2-Hsp27-S15D/S82D
Purpose: Hsp27 expression plasmid
Depositing lab: Ugo Moens. Depositing organization: University of Tromso.
Backbone
  Vector backbone: pFLAG-CMV-2
  Vector type: Mammalian Expression
Growth in bacteria
  Bacterial resistance: Ampicillin, 100 μg/mL
  Growth temperature: 37°C
  Growth strain: DH5alpha
  Copy number: High Copy
Gene/Insert
  Gene/Insert name: Hsp27
  Species: H. sapiens (human)
  Mutation: S15D/S82D, phosphomimicking mutation
  Entrez Gene: HSPB1 (a.k.a. CMT2F, HEL-S-102, HMN2B, HMND3, HS.76067, HSP27, HSP28, Hsp25, SRP27)
  Promoter: CMV
  Tag / fusion protein: Flag (N terminal on backbone)
  Cloning method: Unknown
  Sequencing primers: 5′ CMV-F; 3′ hGH-pA-R
Terms and licenses: Academic/Nonprofit Terms; Industry Terms: Not Available to Industry
Depositor comments: The pFLAG-CMV2-Hsp27 wild-type plasmid was obtained from Dr. Park and is described by Park KJ, Gaynor RB, Kwak YT. J Biol Chem 2003; 278:35272-35278. PMID:12829720
How to cite: pFLAG-CMV2-Hsp27-S15D/S82D was a gift from Ugo Moens (Addgene plasmid # 85186 ; http://n2t.net/addgene:85186 ; RRID:Addgene_85186)
