[The description below was written by a language model from this plasmid's Addgene catalogue record and pLannotate feature annotations shown in this document.]
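Description:
pFLAG-CMV2-Hsp27-S15D/S82D is a mammalian expression plasmid built on the pFLAG-CMV-2 backbone that drives production of an N-terminally FLAG-tagged mutant of human Hsp27 (HSPB1). The assembled sequence is about 5.3 kb. It is maintained in E. coli as a high-copy plasmid through a ColE1/pUC-type origin and selected with ampicillin via the β-lactamase gene. An f1 origin is also present, which in principle allows single-stranded DNA rescue. Residual lac elements (lacZα and lacI fragments, lac promoter and operator, CAP site) and a T7 promoter are remnants of the backbone rather than functional parts of the expression unit.

The expression cassette consists of the human cytomegalovirus immediate-early enhancer and promoter, a short FLAG epitope coding segment supplied by the backbone (annotated as a fragment of 3xFLAG, consistent with a single FLAG tag), a remnant of the multiple cloning site, the HSPB1 open reading frame, and the human growth hormone polyadenylation signal. An SV40 enhancer/early promoter region lies downstream of the cassette. No mammalian selection marker is annotated, so the plasmid appears suited mainly to transient transfection. The insert carries serine-to-aspartate substitutions at positions 15 and 82, described in the record as phosphomimicking mutations, and it was derived from a wild-type pFLAG-CMV2-Hsp27 plasmid. HSPB1 is a small heat shock protein acting as a molecular chaperone with roles in stress resistance and actin organization. This construct would typically be used to examine how mimicking phosphorylation at these two sites affects its behaviour in mammalian cells, with the FLAG tag allowing detection or immunoprecipitation. The cloning method is not recorded.
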