Features (pLannotate 1.2.2; 17 found; start..end, strand, type, name):
      4..158     -  CDS            lacZα (fragment): LacZα fragment of β-galactosidase; lacZ fragment
    318..697     +  enhancer       CMV enhancer: human cytomegalovirus immediate early enhancer
    699..898     +  promoter       CMV promoter: human cytomegalovirus (CMV) immediate early promoter
    934..954     +  CDS            3xFLAG (fragment): three tandem FLAG® epitope tags
   1001..1018    -  misc_feature   MCS (fragment): pUC18/19 multiple cloning site
   1022..1636    +  CDS            HSPB1 (sequence partly withheld): HSPB1_HUMAN - Also known as HSP27, HSP28. Experimental evidence at protein level: Swiss-Prot protein existence level 1. Small heat shock protein which functions as a molecular chaperone probably maintaining denatured proteins in a folding- competent state (PubMed:10383393, PubMed:20178975). Plays a role in stress resistance and actin organization (PubMed:19166925). Through its molecular chaperone activity may regulate numerous biological processes including the phosphorylation and the axonal transport of neurofilament proteins (PubMed:23728742). From Homo sapiens (Human).
   1658..2280    +  polyA_signal   hGH poly(A) signal: human growth hormone polyadenylation signal
   2309..2638    +  promoter       SV40 promoter: SV40 enhancer and early promoter
   2677..2695    -  promoter       T7 promoter: promoter for bacteriophage T7 RNA polymerase
   2733..2749    -  protein_bind   lac operator: The lac repressor binds to the lac operator to inhibit transcription in E. coli. This inhibition can be relieved by adding lactose or isopropyl-β-D-thiogalactopyranoside (IPTG). lac repressor encoded by lacI
   2757..2787    -  promoter       lac promoter: promoter for the E. coli lac operon
   2802..2823    -  protein_bind   CAP binding site: CAP binding activates transcription in the presence of cAMP. E. coli catabolite activator protein
   2836..2928    -  CDS            lacI (fragment): lac repressor; lacI; The lac repressor binds to the lac operator to inhibit transcription in E. coli. This inhibition can be relieved by adding lactose or isopropyl-β-D-thiogalactopyranoside (IPTG).
   3111..3699    -  rep_origin     ori: high-copy-number ColE1/pMB1/pBR322/pUC origin of replication
   3870..4730    -  CDS            AmpR: β-lactamase; bla; confers resistance to ampicillin, carbenicillin, and related antibiotics
   4731..4835    -  promoter       AmpR promoter: bla
   4862..5290    +  rep_origin     f1 ori (sequence partly withheld): f1 bacteriophage origin of replication; arrow indicates direction of (+) strand synthesis
>Addgene plasmid #85186 | pFLAG-CMV2-Hsp27-S15D/S82D | addgene full sequence | sequence record 167858 | Addgene Assembled Sequence
CCATTCGCCATTCAGGCTGCGCAACTGTTGGGAAGGGCGATCGGTGCGGGCCTCTTCGCTATTACGCCAG
CTGGCGAAAGGGGGATGTGCTGCAAGGCGATTAAGTTGGGTAACGCCAGGGTTTTCCCAGTCACGACGTT
GTAAAACGACGGCCAGTGCCAAGCTGATCTATACATTGAATCAATATTGGCAATTAGCCATATTAGTCAT
TGGTTATATAGCATAAATCAATATTGGCTATTGGCCATTGCATACGTTGTATCTATATCATAATATGTAC
ATTTATATTGGCTCATGTCCAATATGACCGCCATGTTGACATTGATTATTGACTAGTTATTAATAGTAAT
CAATTACGGGGTCATTAGTTCATAGCCCATATATGGAGTTCCGCGTTACATAACTTACGGTAAATGGCCC
GCCTGGCTGACCGCCCAACGACCCCCGCCCATTGACGTCAATAATGACGTATGTTCCCATAGTAACGCCA
ATAGGGACTTTCCATTGACGTCAATGGGTGGAGTATTTACGGTAAACTGCCCACTTGGCAGTACATCAAG
TGTATCATATGCCAAGTCCGCCCCCTATTGACGTCAATGACGGTAAATGGCCCGCCTGGCATTATGCCCA
GTACATGACCTTACGGGACTTTCCTACTTGGCAGTACATCTACGTATTAGTCATCGCTATTACCATGGTG
ATGCGGTTTTGGCAGTACACCAATGGGCGTGGATAGCGGTTTGACTCACGGGGATTTCCAAGTCTCCACC
CCATTGACGTCAATGGGAGTTTGTTTTGGCACCAAAATCAACGGGACTTTCCAAAATGTCGTAATAACCC
CGCCCCGTTGACGCAAATGGGCGGTAGGCGTGTACGGTGGGAGGTCTATATAAGCAGAGCTCGTTTAGTG
AACCGTCAGAATTGATCTACCATGGACTACAAAGACGATGACGACAAGCTTGCGGCCGCGAATTCATCGA
TAGATCTGATATCGGTACCAGTCGACTCTAGAGGATCCAGCATGACCGAGCGCCGCGTCCCCTTCTCGCT
CCTGCGGGGCCCCGATTGGGACCCCTTCCGCGACTGGTACCCGCATAGCCGCCTCTTCGACCAGGCCTTC
GGGCTGCCCCGGCTGCCGGAGGAGTGGTCGCAGTGGTTAGGCGGCAGCAGCTGGCCAGGCTACGTGCGCC
CCCTGCCCCCCGCCGCCATCGAGAGCCCCGCAGTGGCCGCGCCCGCCTACAGCCGCGCGCTCAGCCGGCA
ACTCGATAGC
[264 nt withheld, positions 1271-1534]
CTAGCCACGCAGTCCAACGAGATCACCATCCCAGTCACCTTCGAGTCGCGGGCCCAGCTTGGGGGCCCAG
AAGCTGCAAAATCCGATGAGACTGCCGCCAAGTAAAGCCTTAGCCCGGATCCCGGGTGGCATCCCTGTGA
CCCCTCCCCAGTGCCTCTCCTGGCCCTGGAAGTTGCCACTCCAGTGCCCACCAGCCTTGTCCTAATAAAA
TTAAGTTGCATCATTTTGTCTGACTAGGTGTCCTTCTATAATATTATGGGGTGGAGGGGGGTGGTATGGA
GCAAGGGGCAAGTTGGGAAGACAACCTGTAGGGCCTGCGGGGTCTATTGGGAACCAAGCTGGAGTGCAGT
GGCACAATCTTGGCTCACTGCAATCTCCGCCTCCTGGGTTCAAGCGATTCTCCTGCCTCAGCCTCCCGAG
TTGTTGGGATTCCAGGCATGCATGACCAGGCTCAGCTAATTTTTGTTTTTTTGGTAGAGACGGGGTTTCA
CCATATTGGCCAGGCTGGTCTCCAACTCCTAATCTCAGGTGATCTACCCACCTTGGCCTCCCAAATTGCT
GGGATTACAGGCGTGAACCACTGCTCCCTTCCCTGTCCTTCTGATTTTAAAATAACTATACCAGCAGGAG
GACGTCCAGACACAGCATAGGCTACCTGGCCATGCCCAACCGGTGGGACATTTGAGTTGCTTGCTTGGCA
CTGTCCTCTCATGCGTTGGGTCCACTCAGTAGATGCCTGTTGAATTGGGTACGCGGCCAGCTTGGCTGTG
GAATGTGTGTCAGTTAGGGTGTGGAAAGTCCCCAGGCTCCCCAGCAGGCAGAAGTATGCAAAGCATGCAT
CTCAATTAGTCAGCAACCAGGTGTGGAAAGTCCCCAGGCTCCCCAGCAGGCAGAAGTATGCAAAGCATGC
ATCTCAATTAGTCAGCAACCATAGTCCCGCCCCTAACTCCGCCCATCCCGCCCCTAACTCCGCCCAGTTC
CGCCCATTCTCCGCCCCATGGCTGACTAATTTTTTTTATTTATGCAGAGGCCGAGGCCGCCTCGGCCTCT
GAGCTATTCCAGAAGTAGTGAGGAGGCTTTTTTGGAGGCCTAGGCTTTTGCAAAAAGCTCCTCGAGGAAC
TGAAAAACCAGAAAGTTAATTCCCTATAGTGAGTCGTATTAAATTCGTAATCATGTCATAGCTGTTTCCT
GTGTGAAATTGTTATCCGCTCACAATTCCACACAACATACGAGCCGGAAGCATAAAGTGTAAAGCCTGGG
GTGCCTAATGAGTGAGCTAACTCACATTAATTGCGTTGCGCTCACTGCCCGCTTTCCAGTCGGGAAACCT
GTCGTGCCAGCTGCATTAATGAATCGGCCAACGCGCGGGGAGAGGCGGTTTGCGTATTGGGCGCTCTTCC
GCTTCCTCGCTCACTGACTCGCTGCGCTCGGTCGTTCGGCTGCGGCGAGCGGTATCAGCTCACTCAAAGG
CGGTAATACGGTTATCCACAGAATCAGGGGATAACGCAGGAAAGAACATGTGAGCAAAAGGCCAGCAAAA
GGCCAGGAACCGTAAAAAGGCCGCGTTGCTGGCGTTTTTCCATAGGCTCCGCCCCCCTGACGAGCATCAC
AAAAATCGACGCTCAAGTCAGAGGTGGCGAAACCCGACAGGACTATAAAGATACCAGGCGTTTCCCCCTG
GAAGCTCCCTCGTGCGCTCTCCTGTTCCGACCCTGCCGCTTACCGGATACCTGTCCGCCTTTCTCCCTTC
GGGAAGCGTGGCGCTTTCTCATAGCTCACGCTGTAGGTATCTCAGTTCGGTGTAGGTCGTTCGCTCCAAG
CTGGGCTGTGTGCACGAACCCCCCGTTCAGCCCGACCGCTGCGCCTTATCCGGTAACTATCGTCTTGAGT
CCAACCCGGTAAGACACGACTTATCGCCACTGGCAGCAGCCACTGGTAACAGGATTAGCAGAGCGAGGTA
TGTAGGCGGTGCTACAGAGTTCTTGAAGTGGTGGCCTAACTACGGCTACACTAGAAGAACAGTATTTGGT
ATCTGCGCTCTGCTGAAGCCAGTTACCTTCGGAAAAAGAGTTGGTAGCTCTTGATCCGGCAAACAAACCA
CCGCTGGTAGCGGTGGTTTTTTTGTTTGCAAGCAGCAGATTACGCGCAGAAAAAAAGGATCTCAAGAAGA
TCCTTTGATCTTTTCTACGGGGTCTGACGCTCAGTGGAACGAAAACTCACGTTAAGGGATTTTGGTCATG
AGATTATCAAAAAGGATCTTCACCTAGATCCTTTTAAATTAAAAATGAAGTTTTAAATCAATCTAAAGTA
TATATGAGTAAACTTGGTCTGACAGTTACCAATGCTTAATCAGTGAGGCACCTATCTCAGCGATCTGTCT
ATTTCGTTCATCCATAGTTGCCTGACTCCCCGTCGTGTAGATAACTACGATACGGGAGGGCTTACCATCT
GGCCCCAGTGCTGCAATGATACCGCGAGACCCACGCTCACCGGCTCCAGATTTATCAGCAATAAACCAGC
CAGCCGGAAGGGCCGAGCGCAGAAGTGGTCCTGCAACTTTATCCGCCTCCATCCAGTCTATTAATTGTTG
CCGGGAAGCTAGAGTAAGTAGTTCGCCAGTTAATAGTTTGCGCAACGTTGTTGCCATTGCTACAGGCATC
GTGGTGTCACGCTCGTCGTTTGGTATGGCTTCATTCAGCTCCGGTTCCCAACGATCAAGGCGAGTTACAT
GATCCCCCATGTTGTGCAAAAAAGCGGTTAGCTCCTTCGGTCCTCCGATCGTTGTCAGAAGTAAGTTGGC
CGCAGTGTTATCACTCATGGTTATGGCAGCACTGCATAATTCTCTTACTGTCATGCCATCCGTAAGATGC
TTTTCTGTGACTGGTGAGTACTCAACCAAGTCATTCTGAGAATAGTGTATGCGGCGACCGAGTTGCTCTT
GCCCGGCGTCAATACGGGATAATACCGCGCCACATAGCAGAACTTTAAAAGTGCTCATCATTGGAAAACG
TTCTTCGGGGCGAAAACTCTCAAGGATCTTACCGCTGTTGAGATCCAGTTCGATGTAACCCACTCGTGCA
CCCAACTGATCTTCAGCATCTTTTACTTTCACCAGCGTTTCTGGGTGAGCAAAAACAGGAAGGCAAAATG
CCGCAAAAAAGGGAATAAGGGCGACACGGAAATGTTGAATACTCATACTCTTCCTTTTTCAATATTATTG
AAGCATTTATCAGGGTTATTGTCTCATGAGCGGATACATATTTGAATGTATTTAGAAAAATAAACAAATA
GGGGTTCCGCGCACATTTCCCCGAAAAGTGCCACCTG
[124 nt withheld, positions 4862-4985]
C
[91 nt withheld, positions 4987-5077]
A
[49 nt withheld, positions 5079-5127]
CCTTTGACGTTGGAGTCCACGTTCTTT
[37 nt withheld, positions 5155-5191]
ACCCTATCTCGGTCTATTCTTTTGATTTATAAGGGATTTTGCCGATTTCGGCCTATTGGTTAAAAAATGA
GCTGATTTAACAAAAATTTAACGCGAATTTTAACAAAATATTAACGCTTACAATTT
