>Addgene plasmid #85186 | pFLAG-CMV2-Hsp27-S15D/S82D | addgene partial sequence | sequence record 167845 | CMV-F 5'-CGCAAATGGGCGGTAGGCGTG-3'
AGCAGAGCTCGTTTAGTGAACCGTCAGAATTGATCTACCATGGACTACAAAGACGATGACGACAAGCTTG
CGGCCGCGAATTCATCGATAGATCTGATATCGGTACCAGTCGACTCTAGAGGATCCAGCATGACCGAGCG
CCGCGTCCCCTTCTCGCTCCTGCGGGGCCCCGATTGGGACCCCTTCCGCGACTGGTACCCGCATAGCCGC
CTCTTCGACCAGGCCTTCGGGCTGCCCCGGCTGCCGGAGGAGTGGTCGCAGTGGTTAGGCGGCAGCAGCT
GGCCAGGCTACGTGCGCCCCCTGCCCCCCGCCGCCATCGAGAGCCCCGCAGTGGCCGCGCCCGCCTACAG
CCGCGCGCTCAGCCGGCAACTCGATAGC
[264 nt withheld, positions 379-642]
CTAGCCACGCAGTCCAACGAGATCACCATCCCAGTCACCTTCGAGTCGCGGGCCCAGCTTGGGGGCCCAG
AAGCTGCAAAATCCGATGAGACTGCCGCCAAGTAAAGCCTTAGCCCGGATCCCGGGTGGCATCCCTGTGA
CCCCTCCCCAGTGCCTCTCCTGGCCCTGGAAGTTGCCACTCCAGTGCCCACCAGCCTTGTCCTAATAAAA
TTAAGTTGCATCATTTTGTCTGACTAGGTGTCCTTCTATAATATTATGGGGTGGAGGGGGGTGGTATGGA
GCAAGGGGCAAGTTGGGAAGACAACCTGTAGGGCCTGCGGGGTCTATTGGGAA
