>Addgene plasmid #85186 | pFLAG-CMV2-Hsp27-S15D/S82D | addgene partial sequence | sequence record 167851 | hGH-PA-R 5'-CCAGCTTGGTTCCCAATAGA-3'
TGTCTTCCCAACTTGCCCCTTGCTCCATACCACCCCCCTCCACCCCATAATATTATAGAAGGACACCTAG
TCAGACAAAATGATGCAACTTAATTTTATTAGGACAAGGCTGGTGGGCACTGGAGTGGCAACTTCCAGGG
CCAGGAGAGGCACTGGGGAGGGGTCACAGGGATGCCACCCGGGATCCGGGCTAAGGCTTTACTTGGCGGC
AGTCTCATCGGATTTTGCAGCTTCTGGGCCCCCAAGCTGGGCCCGCGACTCGAAGGTGACTGGGATGGTG
ATCTCGTTGGACTGCGTGGCTAG
[264 nt withheld, positions 304-567]
GCTATCGAGTTGCCGGCTGAGCGCGCGGCTGTAGGCGGGCGCGGCCACTGCGGGGCTCTCGATGGCGGCG
GGGGGCAGGGGGCGCACGTAGCCTGGCCAGCTGCTGCCGCCTAACCACTGCGACCACTCCTCCGGCAGCC
GGGGCAGCCCGAAGGCCTGGTCGAAGAGGCGGCTATGCGGGTACCAGTCGCGGAAGGGGTCCCAATCGGG
GCCCCGCAGGAGCGAGAAGGGGACGCGGCGCTCGGTCATGCTGGATCCTCTAGAGTCGACTGGTACCGAT
ATCAGATCTATCGATGAATTCGCGGCCGCAAGCTTGTCGTCATCGTCTTTGTAGTCCATGGTAGATCAAT
TCTGACGGTTCACTAAACGAGCTCTGCTTATATAGACCTCCCACCGTACACGCCTACCGCCCATTTGCGT
CAACGGGGCGGGGTTATTACGACATTTTGGAAAGTCCCGTTGATTTTGGTGCCAAAACAAACTCCCATTG
ACGT
